>Addgene plasmid #68736 | pVITRO1-SS-131 | depositor full sequence | sequence record 120974 | pVITRO1-SS-131 sequence 7469 bps
CCTGCAGGGCCTGAAATAACCTCTGAAAGAGGAACTTGGTTAGGTACCTTCTGAGGCGGAAAGAACCAGC
TGTGGAATGTGTGTCAGTTAGGGTGTGGAAAGTCCCCAGGCTCCCCAGCAGGCAGAAGTATGCAAAGCAT
GCATCTCAATTAGTCAGCAACCAGGTGTGGAAAGTCCCCAGGCTCCCCAGCAGGCAGAAGTATGCAAAGC
ATGCATCTCAATTAGTCAGCAACCATAGTCCCACTAGTGGAGCCGAGAGTAATTCATACAAAAGGAGGGA
TCGCCTTCGCAAGGGGAGAGCCCAGGGACCGTCCCTAAATTCTCACAGACCCAAATCCCTGTAGCCGCCC
CACGACAGCGCGAGGAGCATGCGCTCAGGGCTGAGCGCGGGGAGAGCAGAGCACACAAGCTCATAGACCC
TGGTCGTGGGGGGGAGGACCGGGGAGCTGGCGCGGGGCAAACTGGGAAAGCGGTGTCGTGTGCTGGCTCC
GCCCTCTTCCCGAGGGTGGGGGAGAACGGTATATAAGTGCGGCAGTCGCCTTGGACGTTCTTTTTCGCAA
CGGGTTTGCCGTCAGAACGCAGGTGAGGGGCGGGTGTGGCTTCCGCGGGCCGCCGAGCTGGAGGTCCTGC
TCCGAGCGGGCCGGGCCCCGCTGTCGTCGGCGGGGATTAGCTGCGAGCATTCCCGCTTCGAGTTGCGGGC
GGCGCGGGAGGCAGAGTGCGAGGCCTAGCGGCAACCCCGTAGCCTCGCCTCGTGTCCGGCTTGAGGCCTA
GCGTGGTGTCCGCGCCGCCGCCGCGTGCTACTCCGGCCGCACTCTGGTCTTTTTTTTTTTTGTTGTTGTT
GCCCTGCTGCCTTCGATTGCCGTTCAGCAATAGGGGCTAACAAAGGGAGGGTGCGGGGCTTGCTCGCCCG
GAGCCCGGAGAGGTCATGGTTGGGGAGGAATGGAGGGACAGGAGTGGCGGCTGGGGCCCGCCCGCCTTCG
GAGCACATGTCCGACGCCACCTGGATGGGGCGAGGCCTGGGGTTTTTCCCGAAGCAACCAGGCTGGGGTT
AGCGTGCCGAGGCCATGTGGCCCCAGCACCCGGCACGATCTGGCTTGGCGGCGCCGCGTTGCCCTGCCTC
CCTAACTAGGGTGAGGCCATCCCGTCCGGCACCAGTTGCGTGCGTGGAAAGATGGCCGCTCCCGGGCCCT
GTTGCAAGGAGCTCAAAATGGAGGACGCGGCAGCCCGGTGGAGCGGGCGGGTGAGTCACCCACACAAAGG
AAGAGGGCCTGGTCCCTCACCGGCTGCTGCTTCCTGTGACCCCGTGGTCCTATCGGCCGCAATAGTCACC
TCGGGCTTTTGAGCACGGCTAGTCGCGGCGGGGGGAGGGGATGTAATGGCGTTGGAGTTTGTTCACATTT
GGTGGGTGGAGACTAGTCAGGCCAGCCTGGCGCTGGAAGTCATTTTTGGAATTTGTCCCCTTGAGTTTTG
AGCGGAGCTAATTCTCGGGCTTCTTAGCGGTTCAAAGGTATCTTTTAAACCCTTTTTTAGGTGTTGTGAA
AACCACCGCTAATTCAAAGCAACCGGTGATATCATGGACTACAAGGACGACGATGACAAGCCCAAGAAAA
AGCGCAAGGTCTCTAGACCCGGGGAGCGCCCCTTCCAGTGTCGCATTTGCATGCGGAACTTTTCGACTAT
GGCTGTTTTGAGAAGACATACCCGTACTCATACCGGTGAAAAACCGTTTCAGTGTCGGATCTGTATGCGA
AATTTCTCCAGAAGAGAAGTTTTGGAAAATCATCTACGTACGCACACCGGCGAGAAGCCATTCCAATGCC
GAATATGCATGCGCAACTTCAGTCAAACTGTTAATTTGGATAGACACCTAAAAACCCACCTGAGAGGATC
CGGGCGCGCCGACGCGCTGGACGATTTCGATCTCGACATGCTGGGTTCTGATGCCCTCGATGACTTTGAC
CTGGATATGTTGGGAAGCGACGCATTGGATGACTTTGATCTGGACATGCTCGGCTCCGATGCTCTGGACG
ATTTCGATCTCGATATGTTAATTAATTGTTAAGCTAGCTGGCCAGACATGATAAGATACATTGATGAGTT
TGGACAAACCACAACTAGAATGCAGTGAAAAAAATGCTTTATTTGTGAAATTTGTGATGCTATTGCTTTA
TTTGTAACCATTATAAGCTGCAATAAACAAGTTAACAACAACAATTGCATTCATTTTATGTTTCAGGTTC
AGGGGGAGGTGTGGGAGGTTTTTTAAAGCAAGTAAAACCTCTACAAATGTGGTATGGAAATGTTAATTAA
CTAGCCATGACCAAAATCCCTTAACGTGAGTTTTCGTTCCACTGAGCGTCAGACCCCGTAGAAAAGATCA
AAGGATCTTCTTGAGATCCTTTTTTTCTGCGCGTAATCTGCTGCTTGCAAACAAAAAAACCACCGCTACC
AGCGGTGGTTTGTTTGCCGGATCAAGAGCTACCAACTCTTTTTCCGAAGGTAACTGGCTTCAGCAGAGCG
CAGATACCAAATACTGTTCTTCTAGTGTAGCCGTAGTTAGGCCACCACTTCAAGAACTCTGTAGCACCGC
CTACATACCTCGCTCTGCTAATCCTGTTACCAGTGGCTGCTGCCAGTGGCGATAAGTCGTGTCTTACCGG
GTTGGACTCAAGACGATAGTTACCGGATAAGGCGCAGCGGTCGGGCTGAACGGGGGGTTCGTGCACACAG
CCCAGCTTGGAGCGAACGACCTACACCGAACTGAGATACCTACAGCGTGAGCTATGAGAAAGCGCCACGC
TTCCCGAAGGGAGAAAGGCGGACAGGTATCCGGTAAGCGGCAGGGTCGGAACAGGAGAGCGCACGAGGGA
GCTTCCAGGGGGAAACGCCTGGTATCTTTATAGTCCTGTCGGGTTTCGCCACCTCTGACTTGAGCGTCGA
TTTTTGTGATGCTCGTCAGGGGGGCGGAGCCTATGGAAAAACGCCAGCAACGCGGCCTTTTTACGGTTCC
TGGCCTTTTGCTGGCCTTTTGCTCACATGTTCTTAATTAACCTGCAGGCGTTACATAACTTACGGTAAAT
GGCCCGCCTGGCTGACCGCCCAACGACCCCCGCCCATTGACGTCAATAATGACGTATGTTCCCATAGTAA
CGCCAATAGGGACTTTCCATTGACGTCAATGGGTGGAGTATTTACGGTAAACTGCCCACTTGGCAGTACA
TCAAGTGTATCATATGCCAAGTACGCCCCCTATTGACGTCAATGACGGTAAATGGCCCGCCTGGCATTAT
GCCCAGTACATGACCTTATGGGACTTTCCTACTTGGCAGTACATCTACGTATTAGTCATCGCTATTACCA
TGATGATGCGGTTTTGGCAGTACATCAATGGGCGTGGATAGCGGTTTGACTCACGGGGATTTCCAAGTCT
CCACCCCATTGACGTCAATGGGAGTTTGTTTTGACTAGTGGAGCCGAGAGTAATTCATACAAAAGGAGGG
ATCGCCTTCGCAAGGGGAGAGCCCAGGGACCGTCCCTAAATTCTCACAGACCCAAATCCCTGTAGCCGCC
CCACGACAGCGCGAGGAGCATGCGCCCAGGGCTGAGCGCGGGTAGATCAGAGCACACAAGCTCACAGTCC
CCGGCGGTGGGGGGAGGGGCGCGCTGAGCGGGGGCCAGGGAGCTGGCGCGGGGCAAACTGGGAAAGTGGT
GTCGTGTGCTGGCTCCGCCCTCTTCCCGAGGGTGGGGGAGAACGGTATATAAGTGCGGTAGTCGCCTTGG
ACGTTCTTTTTCGCAACGGGTTTGCCGTCAGAACGCAGGTGAGTGGCGGGTGTGGCTTCCGCGGGCCCCG
GAGCTGGAGCCCTGCTCTGAGCGGGCCGGGCTGATATGCGAGTGTCGTCCGCAGGGTTTAGCTGTGAGCA
TTCCCACTTCGAGTGGCGGGCGGTGCGGGGGTGAGAGTGCGAGGCCTAGCGGCAACCCCGTAGCCTCGCC
TCGTGTCCGGCTTGAGGCCTAGCGTGGTGTCCGCCGCCGCGTGCCACTCCGGCCGCACTATGCGTTTTTT
GTCCTTGCTGCCCTCGATTGCCTTCCAGCAGCATGGGCTAACAAAGGGAGGGTGTGGGGCTCACTCTTAA
GGAGCCCATGAAGCTTACGTTGGATAGGAATGGAAGGGCAGGAGGGGCGACTGGGGCCCGCCCGCCTTCG
GAGCACATGTCCGACGCCACCTGGATGGGGCGAGGCCTGTGGCTTTCCGAAGCAATCGGGCGTGAGTTTA
GCCTACCTGGGCCATGTGGCCCTAGCACTGGGCACGGTCTGGCCTGGCGGTGCCGCGTTCCCTTGCCTCC
CAACAAGGGTGAGGCCGTCCCGCCCGGCACCAGTTGCTTGCGCGGAAAGATGGCCGCTCCCGGGGCCCTG
TTGCAAGGAGCTCAAAATGGAGGACGCGGCAGCCCGGTGGAGCGGGCGGGTGAGTCACCCACACAAAGGA
AGAGGGCCTTGCCCCTCGCCGGCCGCTGCTTCCTGTGACCCCGTGGTCTATCGGCCGCATAGTCACCTCG
GGCTTCTCTTGAGCACCGCTCGTCGCGGCGGGGGGAGGGGATCTAATGGCGTTGGAGTTTGTTCACATTT
GGTGGGTGGAGACTAGTCAGGCCAGCCTGGCGCTGGAAGTCATTCTTGGAATTTGCCCCTTTGAGTTTGG
AGCGAGGCTAATTCTCAAGCCTCTTAGCGGTTCAAAGGTATTTTCTAAACCCGTTTCCAGGTGTTGTGAA
AGCCACCGCTAATTCAAAGCAATCCGGAGTATACATGGTGAGCAAGGGCGAGGAGGATAACATGGCCATC
ATCAAGGAGTTCATGCGCTTCAAGGTGCACATGGAGGGCTCCGTGAACGGCCACGAGTTCGAGATCGAGG
GCGAGGGCGAGGGCCGCCCCTACGAGGGCACCCAGACCGCCAAGCTGAAGGTGACCAAGGGTGGCCCCCT
GCCCTTCGCCTGGGACATCCTGTCCCCTCAGTTCATGTACGGCTCCAAGGCCTACGTGAAGCACCCCGCC
GACATCCCCGACTACTTGAAGCTGTCCTTCCCCGAGGGCTTCAAGTGGGAGCGCGTGATGAACTTCGAGG
ACGGCGGCGTGGTGACCGTGACCCAGGACTCCTCCCTGCAGGACGGCGAGTTCATCTACAAGGTGAAGCT
GCGCGGCACCAACTTCCCCTCCGACGGCCCCGTAATGCAGAAGAAGACCATGGGCTGGCAGGCCTCCTCC
GAGCGGATGTACCCCGAGGACGGCGCCCTGAAGGGCGAGATCAAGCAGAGGCTGAAGCTGAAGGACGGCG
GCCACTACGACGCTGAGGTCAAGACCACCTACAAGGCCAAGAAGCCCGTGCAGCTGCCCGGCGCCTACAA
CGTCAACATCAAGTTGGACATCACCTCCCACAACGAGGACTACACCATCGTGGAACAGTACGAACGCGCC
GAGGGCCGCCACTCCACCGGCGGCATGGACGAGCTGTACAAGTAACCTAGGAGCAGGTTTCCCCAATGAC
ACAAAACGTGCAACTTGAAACTCCGCCTGGTCTTTCCAGGTCTAGAGGGGTAACACTTTGTACTGCGTTT
GGCTCCACGCTCGATCCACTGGCGAGTGTTAGTAACAGCACTGTTGCTTCGTAGCGGAGCATGACGGCCG
TGGGAACTCCTCCTTGGTAACAAGGACCCACGGGGCCAAAAGCCACGCCCACACGGGCCCGTCATGTGTG
CAACCCCAGCACGGCGACTTTACTGCGAAACCCACTTTAAAGTGACATTGAAACTGGTACCCACACACTG
GTGACAGGCTAAGGATGCCCTTCAGGTACCCCGAGGTAACACGCGACACTCGGGATCTGAGAAGGGGACT
GGGGCTTCTATAAAAGCGCTCGGTTTAAAAAGCTTCTATGCCTGAATAGGTGACCGGAGGTCGGCACCTT
TCCTTTGCAATTACTGACCCTATGAATACACTGACTGTTTGACAATTAATCATCGGCATAGTATATCGGC
ATAGTATAATACGACTCACTATAGGAGGGCCACCATGATTGAACAAGATGGATTGCACGCAGGTTCTCCG
GCCGCTTGGGTGGAGAGGCTATTCGGCTATGACTGGGCACAACAGACAATCGGCTGCTCTGATGCCGCCG
TGTTCCGGCTGTCAGCGCAGGGGCGCCCGGTTCTTTTTGTCAAGACCGACCTGTCCGGTGCCCTGAATGA
ACTGCAAGACGAGGCAGCGCGGCTATCGTGGCTGGCCACGACGGGCGTTCCTTGCGCAGCTGTGCTCGAC
GTTGTCACTGAAGCGGGAAGGGACTGGCTGCTATTGGGCGAAGTGCCGGGGCAGGATCTCCTGTCATCTC
ACCTTGCTCCTGCCGAGAAAGTATCCATCATGGCTGATGCAATGCGGCGGCTGCATACGCTTGATCCGGC
TACCTGCCCATTCGACCACCAAGCGAAACATCGCATCGAGCGAGCACGTACTCGGATGGAAGCCGGTCTT
GTCGATCAGGATGATCTGGACGAAGAGCATCAGGGGCTCGCGCCAGCCGAACTGTTCGCCAGGCTCAAGG
CGAGCATGCCCGACGGCGAGGATCTCGTCGTGACACATGGCGATGCCTGCTTGCCGAATATCATGGTGGA
AAATGGCCGCTTTTCTGGATTCATCGACTGTGGCCGGCTGGGTGTGGCGGACCGCTATCAGGACATAGCG
TTGGCTACCCGTGATATTGCTGAAGAGCTTGGCGGCGAATGGGCTGACCGCTTCCTCGTGCTTTACGGTA
TCGCCGCTCCCGATTCGCAGCGCATCGCCTTCTATCGCCTTCTTGACGAGTTCTTCTGAGCGGGACTCTG
GGGTTCGAAATGACCGACCAAGCGAATTCGCTAGGATTATCCCTAATACCTGCCACCCCACTCTTAATCA
GTGGTGGAAGAACGGTCTCAGAACTGTTTGTTTCAATTGGCCATTTAAGTTTAGTAGTAAAAGACTGGTT
AATGATAACAATGCATCGTAAAACCTTCAGAAGGAAAGGAGAATGTTTTGTGGACCACTTTGGTTTTCTT
TTTTGCGTGTGGCAGTTTTAAGTTATTAGTTTTTAAAATCAGTACTTTTTAATGGAAACAACTTGACCAA
AAATTTGTCACAGAATTTTGAGACCCATTAAAAAAGTTAAATGAGAAACCTGTGTGTTCCTTTGGTCAAC
ACCGAGACATTTAGGTGAAAGACATCTAATTCTGGTTTTACGAATCTGGAAACTTCTTGAAAATGTAATT
CTTGAGTTAACACTTCTGGGTGGAGAATAGGGTTGTTTTCCCCCCACATAATTGGAAGGGGAAGGAATAT
CATTTAAAGCTATGGGAGGGTTGCTTTGATTACAACACTGGAGAGAAATGCAGCATGTTGCTGATTGCCT
GTCACTAAAACAGGCCAAAAACTGAGTCCTTGGGTTGCATAGAAAGCTG
Features (pLannotate 1.2.2; 15 found; start..end, strand, type, name):
     51..242     +  promoter       SV40 promoter (fragment): SV40 enhancer and early promoter
    429..1562    +  promoter       mEF-1α promoter (fragment): strong constitutive promoter for mouse elongation factor EF-1α
   1580..1600    +  CDS            FLAG (fragment): FLAG® epitope tag, followed by an enterokinase cleavage site
   1901..2050    +  CDS            VP64: tetrameric repeat of the minimal activation domain of herpes simplex virus VP16 (Beerli et al., 1998)
   2082..2203    -  polyA_signal   SV40 poly(A) signal: SV40 polyadenylation signal
   2226..2297    -  CDS            large T antigen (fragment): large T antigen from SV40 (simian virus 40)
   2391..2979    +  rep_origin     ori: high-copy-number ColE1/pMB1/pBR322/pUC origin of replication
   3059..3362    +  enhancer       CMV enhancer: human cytomegalovirus immediate early enhancer
   3364..3463    +  promoter       CMV promoter (fragment): human cytomegalovirus (CMV) immediate early promoter
   4795..5504    +  CDS            mCherry (fragment): monomeric derivative of DsRed fluorescent protein (Shaner et al., 2004) mammalian codon-optimized
   5512..5956    +  misc_feature   FMDV IRES: internal ribosome entry site (IRES) of the foot-and-mouth disease virus
   5989..6007    +  promoter       tac promoter (fragment): strong E. coli promoter; hybrid between the trp and lac UV5 promoters
   6027..6045    +  promoter       T7 promoter: promoter for bacteriophage T7 RNA polymerase
   6055..6849    +  CDS            NeoR/KanR: aminoglycoside phosphotransferase from Tn5; aph(3')-II (or nptII); confers resistance to neomycin, kanamycin, and G418 (Geneticin®)
   6896..7468    +  polyA_signal   EF-1α poly(A) signal: human EF-1α polyadenylation signal
