[The description below was written by a language model from this plasmid's Addgene catalogue record and pLannotate feature annotations shown in this document.]
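Description:
pVITRO1-SS-131 is a mammalian expression plasmid built on the pVITRO1-NEO-MCS backbone, a dual-cassette vector that allows two genes to be expressed from a single plasmid. It replicates in E. coli from a high-copy ColE1/pUC-type origin. A single Tn5 aminoglycoside phosphotransferase gene (NeoR/KanR) provides kanamycin selection in bacteria and G418 selection in mammalian cells. The catalogue lists a total size of 7477 bp, while the annotated depositor sequence is 7469 nt, a small discrepancy the record does not explain.

The first cassette carries an SV40 enhancer fragment and a mouse EF-1α promoter driving ZF8-VP64, a synthetic transcription factor in which a zinc-finger DNA-binding domain (ZF8) is fused to the VP64 activation domain, a tetramer of the minimal VP16 activation domain. The record lists an N-terminal FLAG epitope and a nuclear localisation signal. The zinc-finger and NLS portions are not individually annotated in the feature table, but they presumably occupy the interval between the FLAG and VP64 features. An SV40 polyadenylation signal is annotated directly downstream, on the opposite strand.

The second cassette begins with a CMV enhancer and a partial CMV promoter match, followed by an unannotated stretch of about 1.3 kb whose identity the record does not state. Next comes mCherry, then an FMDV IRES linking it to NeoR/KanR, and finally an EF-1α polyadenylation signal, so the fluorescent marker and drug resistance appear to share one mammalian transcript. Short bacterial promoter matches (tac fragment, T7) just upstream of the resistance gene likely account for its expression in E. coli.

The stated purpose is to deliver the ZF8 transcription factor together with an mCherry marker that identifies transfected cells. It was deposited with work on DNA sense-and-respond protein modules for mammalian cells.
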