Addgene plasmid #68736: pVITRO1-SS-131
Purpose: ZF8-TF with mCherry marker
Depositing lab: James Collins. Depositing organization: Massachusetts Institute of Technology. Publication: DNA sense-and-respond protein modules for mammalian cells. Slomovic S, Collins JJ. Nat Methods. 2015 Sep 21. doi: 10.1038/nmeth.3585. PubMed 26389572.
Backbone
  Vector backbone: pVITRO1-NEO-MCS
  Backbone manufacturer: invivogen
  Backbone size w/o insert (bp): 6295
  Total vector size (bp): 7477
  Vector type: Mammalian Expression
  Selectable markers: Neomycin (select with G418)
Growth in bacteria
  Bacterial resistance: Kanamycin, 50 μg/mL
  Growth temperature: 37°C
  Growth strain: DH5alpha
  Copy number: High Copy
Gene/Insert 1
  Gene/Insert name: ZF8-VP64
  Species: Synthetic
  Insert size (bp): 486
  Tag / fusion protein: flag (N terminal on insert); NLS (N terminal on insert)
Gene/Insert 2
  Gene/Insert name: mCherry
  Species: Synthetic
  Insert size (bp): 708
Terms and licenses: Academic/Nonprofit Terms; Industry Terms: Not Available to Industry
How to cite: pVITRO1-SS-131 was a gift from James Collins (Addgene plasmid # 68736 ; http://n2t.net/addgene:68736 ; RRID:Addgene_68736)
