>Addgene plasmid #68736 | pVITRO1-SS-131 | addgene partial sequence | sequence record 124843 | EBV-rev 5'-GTGGTTTGTCCAAACTCATC-3'
TAGCTTAACAATTAATTAACATATCGAGATCGAAATCGTCCAGAGCATCGGAGCCGAGCATGTCCAGATC
AAAGTCATCCAATGCGTCGCTTCCCAACATATCCAGGTCAAAGTCATCGAGGGCATCAGAACCCAGCATG
TCGAGATCGAAATCGTCCAGCGCGTCGGCGCGCCCGGATCCTCTCAGGTGGGTTTTTAGGTGTCTATCCA
AATTAACAGTTTGACTGAAGTTGCGCATGCATATTCGGCATTGGAATGGCTTCTCGCCGGTGTGCGTACG
TAGATGATTTTCCAAAACTTCTCTTCTGGAGAAATTTCGCATACAGATCCGACACTGAAACGGTTTTTCA
CCGGTATGAGTACGGGTATGTCTTCTCAAAACAGCCATAGTCGAAAAGTTCCGCATGCAAATGCGACACT
GGAAGGGGCGCTCCCCGGGTCTAGAGACCTTGCGCTTTTTCTTGGGCTTGTCATCGTCGTCCTTGTAGTC
CATGATATCACCGGTTGCTTTGAATTAGCGGTGGTTTTCACAACACCTAAAAAAGGGTTTAAAAGATACC
TTTGAACCGCTAAGAAGCCCGAGAATTAGCTCCGCTCAAAACTCAAGGGGACAAATTCCAAAAATGACTT
CCAGCGCCAGGCTGGCCTGACTAGTCTCCACCCACCAAATGTGAACAAACTCCAACGCCATTACATCCCC
TCCCCCCGCCGCGACTAGCCGTGCTCAAAAGCCCGAGGTGACTATTGCGGCCGATAGGACCACGGGGTCA
CAGGAAGCAGCAGCCGGTGAGGGACCAGGCCCTCTTCCTTTGTGTGGGTGACTCAC
