>Addgene plasmid #68736 | pVITRO1-SS-131 | addgene partial sequence | sequence record 124844 | FMDV-IRES-R 5'-CTCCGCTACGAAGCAACAGT-3'
GAGCGTGGAGCCAAACGCAGTACAAAGTGTTACCCCTCTAGACCTGGAAAGACCAGGCGGAGTTTCAAGT
TGCACGTTTTGTGTCATTGGGGAAACCTGCTCCTAGGTTACTTGTACAGCTCGTCCATGCCGCCGGTGGA
GTGGCGGCCCTCGGCGCGTTCGTACTGTTCCACGATGGTGTAGTCCTCGTTGTGGGAGGTGATGTCCAAC
TTGATGTTGACGTTGTAGGCGCCGGGCAGCTGCACGGGCTTCTTGGCCTTGTAGGTGGTCTTGACCTCAG
CGTCGTAGTGGCCGCCGTCCTTCAGCTTCAGCCTCTGCTTGATCTCGCCCTTCAGGGCGCCGTCCTCGGG
GTACATCCGCTCGGAGGAGGCCTGCCAGCCCATGGTCTTCTTCTGCATTACGGGGCCGTCGGAGGGGAAG
TTGGTGCCGCGCAGCTTCACCTTGTAGATGAACTCGCCGTCCTGCAGGGAGGAGTCCTGGGTCACGGTCA
CCACGCCGCCGTCCTCGAAGTTCATCACGCGCTCCCACTTGAAGCCCTCGGGGAAGGACAGCTTCAAGTA
GTCGGGGATGTCGGCGGGGTGCTTCACGTAGGCCTTGGAGCCGTACATGAACTGAGGGGACAGGATGTCC
CAGGCGAAGGGCAGGGGGCCACCCTTGGTCACCTTCAGCTTGGCGGTCTGGGTGCCCTCGTAGGGGCGGC
CCTCGCCCTCGCCCTCGATCTCGAACTCGTGGCCGTTCACGGAGCCCTCCATGTGCACCTTGAAGCGCAT
GAACTCC
